>Addgene plasmid #227579 | pCap-SG5-Apr | addgene full sequence | sequence record 456387 | Addgene NGS Result
CTTCTGAGGGCAATTTGTCACAGGGTTAAGGGCAATTTGTCACAGACAGGACTGTCATTTGAGGGTGATT
TGTCACACTGAAAGGGCAATTTGTCACAACACCTTCTCTAGAACCAGCATGGATAAAGGCCTACAAGGCG
CTCTAAAAAAGAAGATCTAAAAACTATAAAAAAAATAATTATAAAAATATCCCCGTGGATAAGTGGATAA
CCCCAAGGGAAGTTTTTTCAGGCATCGTGTGTAAGCAGAATATATAAGTGCTGTTCCCTGGTGCTTCCTC
GCTCACTCGACCGGGAGGGTTCGAGAAGGGGGGGCACCCCCCTTCGGCGTGCGCGGTCACGCGCACAGGG
CGCAGCCCTGGTTAAAAACAAGGTTTATAAATATTGGTTTAAAAGCAGGTTAAAAGACAGGTTAGCGGTG
GCCGAAAAACGGGCGGAAACCCTTGCAAATGCTGGATTTTCTGCCTGTGGACAGCCCCTCAAATGTCAAT
AGGTGCGCCCCTCATCTGTCAGCACTCTGCCCCTCAAGTGTCAAGGATCGCGCCCCTCATCTGTCAGTAG
TCGCGCCCCTCAAGTGTCAATACCGCAGGGCACTTATCCCCAGGCTTGTCCACATCATCTGTGGGAAACT
CGCGTAAAATCAGGCGTTTTCGCCGATTTGCGAGGCTGGCCAGCTCCACGTCGCCGGCCGAAATCGAGCC
TGCCCCTCATCTGTCAACGCCGCGCCGGGTGAGTCGGCCCCTCAAGTGTCAACGTCCGCCCCTCATCTGT
CAGTGAGGGCCAAGTTTTCCGCGAGGTATCCACAACGCCGGCGGCCGCGGTGTCTCGCACACGGCTTCGA
CGGCGTTTCTGGCGCGTTTGCAGGGCCATAGACGGCCGCCAGCCCAGCGGCGAGGGCAACCAGCCAGATC
CGAAAACCCCAAGTTACGGATCTGAGGGCTTCGCCCTGTCGCTCAACTGCGGCGAGCACTACTGGCTGTA
AAAGGACAGACCACATCATGGTTCTGTGTTCATTAGGTTGTTCTGTCCATTGCTGACATAATCCGCTCCA
CTTCAACGTAACACCGCACGAAGATTTCTATTGTTCCTGAAGGCATATTCAAATCGTTTTCGTTACCGCT
TGCAGGCATCATGACAGAACACTACTTCCTATAAACGCTACACAGGCTCCTGAGATTAATAATGCGGATC
TCTACGATAATGGGAGATTTTCCCGACTGTTTCGTTCGCTTCTCAGTGGATAACAGCCAGCTTCTCTGTT
TAACAGACAAAAACAGCATATCCACTCAGTTCCACATTTCCATATAAAGGCCAAGGCATTTATTCTCAGG
ATAATTGTTTCAGCATCGCAACCGCATCAGACTCCGGCATCGCAAACTGCACCCGGTGCCGGGCAGCCAC
ATCCAGCGCAAAAACCTTCGTGTAGACTTCCGTTGAACTGATGGACTTATGTCCCATCAGGCTTTGCAGA
ACTTTCAGCGGTATACCGGCATACAGCATGTGCATCGCATAGGAATGGCGGAACGTATGTGGTGTGACCG
GAACAGAGAACGTCACACCGTCAGCAGCAGCGGCGGCAACCGCCTCCCCAATCCAGGTCCTGACCGTTCT
GTCCGTCACTTCCCAGATCCGCGCTTTCTCTGTCCTTCCTGTGCGACGGTTACGCCGCTCCATGAGCTTA
TCGCGAATAAATACCTGTGACGGAAGATCACTTCGCAGAATAAATAAATCCTGGTGTCCCTGTTGATACC
GGGAAGCCCTGGGCCAACTTTTGGCGAAAATGAGACGTTGATCGGCACGTAAGAGGTTCCAACTTTCACC
ATAATGAAATAAGATCACTACCGGACGAGGGTGCCGCGACAGCCGGGCGGGAGGACCCGCGCGACGAGCG
GTTCGCCCGGCGGGACCGGCACCAGACGGTGTCGCTGAACGAGGCGTTCAAGGGCTGCGGGACCCGGCTC
ACTGCCGGGACGGCCGAGCTGATGTGGAAGCCGGGCGAGGCGACGTGGGGCAACACGTGCCGCTGCAACA
ACGTCCACACCTGCCCGTGGTGCATGAGCCGCATCCTGGCCGTACGGGGCTCGAACGTGCAGCTCGCCGC
CGACGGTCTCGCGGACGCCGGGTACGGGCTGCACCTTGGCACGAACACGTTGCGCCACTTCGAGCGCATG
GCGTTCGGCACCGTCCGCAAGGGAATGCGGCACGGCCTGGTCGCGGTCTTGCACGACGGCTGGAAGGGCG
CGTACGGCTCGTCCGGCCGCCGCTGGCGCACGATGCGCGACGACTTCGGGATCATCGGCTACGAGCGGGC
CTTCGAGGACACCTTCGGCTGGGGCTCCGGCTGGCACCTGCACTGGCACACGCTCTGGGTCACCCGCGAG
GTGCTCGGCCCGGACGCCCAGGCCGCGTTCCGCGACGCACTCGCCGGAGCCTGGGCCGCCGGGGTCGAAT
CCGCGGGCGGCTACACCGTCAGCGAGACGTGCGACCGGCCCGGTTGCTCCTGTGAGGGCAAGGGCCACGG
CACCGACGTGCGCCCACTCAACGGCGCGGACGCCGCTGACGGCGATGCGGGCAAGCAGGCCCGCTACCTC
TACAAGGACGGCGACAAGACCAAGGGCGGCGTCGCCAAGATCGGCCTGGAGCTGGCCGGACAGAACTTCA
AGGCCGGTCGCGGCGACGACCGCATGGGACCGCTCGACCTGGGCGACGCGGCGGCCGCCGAGCTGCAGCG
GCTTCGTCGGCCCGGCCCGTTCGTCGAGAAGTACCGCGAGCGCGAGTTCGGCGTCTTCCAGGTCCGCAAG
CACTACCGGTCGCAGAACCTGAACCGGCTGATCAAGGAACTCGGCATCCAGCAGGACGTCCGCACCGAGG
AGGAGATCACCGACGACACCGAGGGCCTGGTCGCCATCGCGGTCATCCCGGCCTACATCTGGTACCGATA
CATCGCCCGCGTCGCCGGACGTCGCCTCGACCTCATCAAGGTCGCCGAGACGTACGGCCTACCGGGCGTC
CGGCGGCTCGTCGAGTCCTGGGGCCTGGTGTGGGGCAAGGACGTCCTGGACCCGCCCGCCCCGGAAGCGC
CGGCCGCGCCGGGCGACCTTGACGCTGACCAGATGAGGTTCGAGGTCATGTCCGAGGAGGAAGCTGCTTT
CCGCGAGGCGCGCCGGAAGGCCAACGAGGCCCGCACGGAGGAGCTGGCCGCTTCGCTCGACCGAGTGCGT
CAGCCGAAGAAGGAGGCGATCCGCCCGACGATCAGCCTTCGGAAGCGCCTGAAGCCGAAGCCGGTCACCG
TCGACGTCAAGACTCCCCCGCCCGGCGCCGCGTCGCCCGTGTGCCGCCGCTGCAAGGGCAAGCTCGCCCC
GGTACTCCAGCCCTGGGGCCAGCACCCCGGAGACTGCCTCCGCGTCGACACAGCGGTCGCGTAGGGCCGC
TGAGGGACCGCCATGAGACCGCCACCCCGGACATCCGGGTGGCGGTCTCATGGCGGTCCCGGCGCGAAAG
CCGAGGGTCTGCCTGCCGTGAGGTGGCCGGCGGACCTGGGTTACTGCTGGAATCCCGCGCCCAGTCCGAG
CGTCCGCCGGCGCTTTTCACCTGGCTCCGGGTGCTCGTCGATGAGCACCAGGCCGTCGACGACGACGCGT
CCGCCTGCCTGCTTTTGGCCGGCGGGCCGGGCCGCGGTTGTCCGCCGGGTCGGACCGGTCCCTTGGTCGA
CCGATGCCTCGGCCACGACGATGCTGGGCCCGAAGCGGTACGCGACCCGTGCCGGGCCGCAGCGGATCGC
GGCAGCAGGAGCTCCCCGCCCGCCACGGCTGGCTGGATGGTCGCCTCACGCGCCCGCAGGGGTGACGGCG
TGGGTGCGGCGGTCAGCCCCGTGATCGGGCGTCAGACGGCCGCTGAGGGACCGCGACCACCCCTCCCTTC
CCGCCTGCCGTCTTTCACCGCCCGGCCGGTCCGCAGACGCCGTACGGCCAGGCCACGGAGGATTACGGGC
AGATGGCGCCCACCCGGCACCCGGGCTGGGGCACCCTGGACAGCACGAAGGTCCGCCCCACTCACCGGGG
CGGGCCTTCGCGTTGAGCTAGAGTTCCCGCCAGCCTCGCAGAGCAGGATTCCCGTTGAGCACCGCCAGGT
GCGAATAAGGGACAGTGAAGAAGGAACACCCGCTCGCGGGTGGGCCTACTTCACCTATCCTGCCCGGCTG
ACGCCGTTGGATACACCAAGGAAAGTCTACACGAACCCTTTGGCAAAATCCTGTATATCGTGCGAAAAAG
GATGGATATACCGAAAAAATCGCTATAATGACCCCGAAGCAGGGTTATGCAGCGGAAAATGCAGCTCACG
GTAACTGATGCCGTATTTGCAGTACCAGCGTACGGCCCACAGAATGATGTCACGCTGAAAATGCCGGCCT
TTGAATGGGTTCATGTGCAGCTCCATAAGCAAAAGGGGATGATAAGTTTATCACCACCGACTATTTGCAA
CAGTGCCGTTGATCGTGCTATGATCGACTGATGTCATCAGCGGTGGAGTGCAATGTCGTGCAATACGAAT
GGCGAAAAGCCGAGCTCATCGGTCAGCTTCTCAACCTTGGGGTTACCCCCGGCGGTGTGCTGCTGGTCCA
CAGCTCCTTCCGTAGCGTCCGGCCCCTCGAAGATGGGCCACTTGGACTGATCGAGGCCCTGCGTGCTGCG
CTGGGTCCGGGAGGGACGCTCGTCATGCCCTCGTGGTCAGGTCTGGACGACGAGCCGTTCGATCCTGCCA
CGTCGCCCGTTACACCGGACCTTGGAGTTGTCTCTGACTCATTCTGGCGCCTGCCAAATGTAAAGCGCAG
CGCCCATCCATTTGCCTTTGCGGCAGCGGGGCCACAGGCAGAGCAGATCATCTCTGATCCATTGCCCCTG
CCACCTCACTCGCCTGCAAGCCCGGTCGCCCGTGTCCATGAACTCGATGGGCAGGTACTTCTCCTCGGCG
TGGGACACGATGCCAACACGACGCTGCATCTTGCCGAGTTGTTGGCAAAGGTTCCCTATGGGGTGCCGAG
ACACTGCACCATTCTTCAGGATGGCAAGTTGGTACGCGTCGATTATCTCGAGAATGACCACTGCTGTGAG
CGCTTTGCCTTGGCGGACAGGTGGCTCAAGGAGAAGAGCCTTCAGAAGGAAGGTCCAGTCGGTCATGCCT
TTGCTCGGTTGATCCGCTCCCGCGACATTGTGGCGACAGCCCTGGGTCAACTGGGCCGAGATCCGTTGAT
CTTCCTGCATCCGCCAGAGGCGGGATGCGAAGAATGCGATGCCGCTCGCCAGTCGATTGGCTGAGCTCAT
AAGTTCCTATTCCGAAGTTCCTATTCGAAATGACCGACCAAGCGACGCCCAACCTGCCATCACGAGATTG
ATGGAGCTGCACATGAACCGTTTAAACCTGCGGCGAGCGGTATCAGCTCACTCAAAGGCGGTAATACGGT
TATCCACAGAATCAGGGGATAACGCAGGAAAGAACATGTGAGCAAAAGGCCAGCAAAAGGCCAGGAACCG
TAAAAAGGCCGCGTTGCTGGCGTTTTTCCATAGGCTCCGCCCCCCTGACGAGCATCACAAAAATCGACGC
TCAAGTCAGAGGTGGCGAAACCCGACAGGACTATAAAGATACCAGGCGTTTCCCCCTGGAAGCTCCCTCG
TGCGCTCTCCTGTTCCGACCCTGCCGCTTACCGGATACCTGTCCGCCTTTCTCCCTTCGGGAAGCGTGGC
GCTTTCTCATAGCTCACGCTGTAGGTATCTCAGTTCGGTGTAGGTCGTTCGCTCCAAGCTGGGCTGTGTG
CACGAACCCCCCGTTCAGCCCGACCGCTGCGCCTTATCCGGTAACTATCGTCTTGAGTCCAACCCGGTAA
GACACGACTTATCGCCACTGGCAGCAGCCACTGGTAACAGGATTAGCAGAGCGAGGTATGTAGGCGGTGC
TACAGAGTTCTTGAAGTGGTGGCCTAACTACGGCTACACTAGAAGAACAGTATTTGGTATCTGCGCTCTG
CTGAAGCCAGTTACCTTCGGAAAAAGAGTTGGTAGCTCTTGATCCGGCAAACAAACCACCGCTGGTAGCG
GTGGTTTTTTTGTTTGCAAGCAGCAGATTACGCGCAGAAAAAAAGGATCTCAAGAAGATCCTTTGATCTT
TTCTACGGGGTCTGACGCTCAGTGGAACGAAAACTCACGTTAAGGGATTTTGGTCATGAGATTATCAAAA
AGGATCTTCACCTAGATCCTTTTAAATTAAAAATGAAGTTTTAAATCAATCTAAAGTATATATGAGTAAA
CTTGGTCTGACAGTTACCAATGCTTAATCAGTGAGGCACCTATCTCAGCGATCTGTCTATTTCGTTCATC
CATAGTTGCCTGACTCCCCGTCGTGTAGATAACTACGATACGGGAGGGCTTACCATCTGGCCCCAGTGCT
GCAATGATACCGCGAGACCCACGCTCACCGGCTCCAGATTTATCAGCAATAAACCAGCCAGCCGGAAGGG
CCGAGCGCAGAAGTGGTCCTGCAACTTTATCCGCCTCCATCCAGTCTATTAATTGTTGCCGGGAAGCTAG
AGTAAGTAGTTCGCCAGTTAATAGTTTGCGCAACGTTGTTGCCATTGCTACAGGCATCGTGGTGTCACGC
TCGTCGTTTGGTATGGCTTCATTCAGCTCCGGTTCCCAACGATCAAGGCGAGTTACATGATCCCCCATGT
TGTGCAAAAAAGCGGTTAGCTCCTTCGGTCCTCCGATCGTTGTCAGAAGTAAGTTGGCCGCAGTGTTATC
ACTCATGGTTATGGCAGCACTGCATAATTCTCTTACTGTCATGCCATCCGTAAGATGCTTTTCTGTGACT
GGTGAGTACTCAACCAAGTCATTCTGAGAATAGTGTATGCGGCGACCGAGTTGCTCTTGCCCGGCGTCAA
TACGGGATAATACCGCGCCACATAGCAGAACTTTAAAAGTGCTCATCATTGGAAAACGTTCTTCGGGGCG
AAAACTCTCAAGGATCTTACCGCTGTTGAGATCCAGTTCGATGTAACCCACTCGTGCACCCAACTGATCT
TCAGCATCTTTTACTTTCACCAGCGTTTCTGGGTGAGCAAAAACAGGAAGGCAAAATGCCGCAAAAAAGG
GAATAAGGGCGACACGGAAATGTTGAATACTCATACTCTTCCTTTTTCAATATTATTGAAGCATTTATCA
GGGTTATTGTCTCATGAGCGGATACATATTTGAATGTATTTAGAAAAATAAACAAATAGGGGTTCCGCGC
ACATTTCCCCGAAAAGTGCCACCTGACGTCTAAGAAACCATTATTATCATGACATTAACCTATAAAAATA
GGCGTATCACGTTTAAACTCTCACGCTGATAGTCTGATCGACAATACAAGTGGGACCGTGGTCCCAGACC
GATAATCAGACCGACAACACGAGTGGGATCGTGGTCCCAGACTAATAATCAGACCGACGATACGAGTGGG
ACCGTGGTCCCAGACTAATAATCAGACCGACGATACGAGTGGGACCGTGGTTCCAGACTAATAATCAGAC
CGACGATACGAGTGGGACCGTGGTCCCAGACTAATAATCAGACCGACGATACGAGTGGGACCATGGTCCC
AGACTAATAATCAGACCGACGATACGAGTGGGACCGTGGTCCCAGTCTGATTATCAGACCGACGATACGA
GTGGGACCGTGGTCCCAGACTAATAATCAGACCGACGATACGAGTGGGACCGTGGTCCCAGACTAATAAT
CAGACCGACGATACGAGTGGGACCGTGGTCCCAGTCTGATTATCAGACCGACGATACAAGTGGAACAGTG
GGCCCAGAGAGAATATTCAGGCCAGTTATGCTTTCTGGCCTGTAACAAAGGACATTAAGTAAAGACAGAT
AAACGTAGACTAAAACGTGGTCGCATCAGGGTGCTGGCTTTTCAAGTTCCTTAAGAATGGCCTCAATTTT
CTCTATACACTCAGTTGGAACACGAGACCTGTCCAGGTTAAGCACCATTTTATCGCCCTTATACAATACT
GTCGCTCCAGGAGCAAACTGATGTCGTGAGCTTAAACTAGTTCTTGATGCAGATGACGTTTTAAGCACAG
AAGTTAAAAGAGTGATAACTTCTTCAGCTTCAAATATCACCCCAGCTTTTTTCTGCTCATGAAGGTTAGA
TGCCTGCTGCTTAAGTAATTCCTCTTTATCTGTAAAGGCTTTTTGAAGTGCATCACCTGACCGGGCAGAT
AGTTCACCGGGGTGAGAAAAAAGAGCAACAACTGATTTAGGCAATTTGGCGGTGTTGATACAGCGGGTAA
TAATCTTACGTGAAATATTTTCCGCATCAGCCAGCGCAGAAATATTTCCAGCAAATTCATTCTGCAATCG
GCTTGCATAACGCTGACCACGTTCATAAGCACTTGTTGGGCGATAATCGTTACCCAATCTGGATAATGCA
GCCATCTGCTCATCATCCAGCTCGCCAACCAGAACACGATAATCACTTTCGGTAAGTGCAGCAGCTTTAC
GACGGCGACTCCCATCGGCAATTTCTATGACACCAGATACTCTTCGACCGAACGCCGGTGTCTGTTGACC
AGTCAGTAGAAAAGAAGGGATGAGATCATCCAGTGCGTCCTCAGTAAGCAGCTCCTGGTCACGTTCATTA
CCTGACCATACCCGAGAGGTCTTCTCAACACTATCACCCCGGAGCACTTCAAGAGTAAACTTCACATCCC
GACCACATACAGGCAAAGTAATGGCATTACCGCGAGCCATTACTCCTACGCGCGCAATTAACGAATCCAC
CATCGGGGCAGCTGGTGTCGATAACGAAGTATCTTCAACCGGTTGAGTATTGAGCGTATGTTTTGGAATA
ACAGGCGCACGCTTCATTATCTAATCTCCCAGCGTGGTTTAATCAGACGATCGAAAATTTCATTGCAGAC
AGGTTCCCAAATAGAAAGAGCATTTCTCCAGGCACCAGTTGAAGAGCGTTGATCAATGGCCTGTTCAAAA
ACAGTTCTCATCCGGATCTGACCTTTACCAACTTCATCCGTTTCACGTACAACATTTTTTAGAACCATGC
TTCCCCAGGCATCCCGAATTTGCTCCTCCATCCACGGGGACTGAGAGCCATTACTATTGCTGTATTTGGT
AAGCAAAATACGTACATCAGGCTCGAACCCTTTAAGATCAACGTTCTTGAGCAGATCACGAAGCATATCG
AAAAACTGCAGTGCGGAGGTGTAGTCAAACAACTCAGCAGGCGTGGGAACAATCAGCACATCAGCAGCAC
ATACGACATTAATCGTGCCGATACCCAGGTTAGGCGCGCTGTCAATAACTATGACATCATAGTCATGAGC
AACAGTTTCAATGGCCAGTCGGAGCATCAGGTGTGGATCGGTGGGCAGTTTACCTTCATCAAATTTGCCC
ATTAACTCAGTTTCAATACGGTGCAGAGCCAGACAGGAAGGAATAATGTCAAGCCCCGGCCAGCAAGTGG
GCTTTATTGCATAAGTGACATCGTCCTTTTCCCCAAGATAGAAAGGCAGGAGAGTGTCTTCTGCATGAAT
ATGAAGATCTGGTACCCATCCGTGATACATTGAGGCTGTTCCCTGGGGGTCGTTACCTTCCACGAGCAAA
ACACGTAGCCCCTTCAGAGCCAGATCCTGAGCAAGATGAACAGAAACTGAGGTTTTGTAAACGCCACCTT
TATGGGCAGCAACCCCGATCACCGGTGGAAATACGTCTTCAGCACGTCGCAATCGCGTACCAAACACATC
ACGCATATGATTAATTTGTTCAATTGTATAACCAACACGTTGCTCAACCCGTCCTCGAATTTCCATATCC
GGGTGCGGTAGTCGCCCTGCTTTCTCGGCATCTCTGATAGCCTGAGAAGAAACCCCAACTAAATCCGCTG
CTTCACCTATTCTCCAGCGCCGGGTTATTTTCCTCGCTTCCGGGCTGTCATCATTAAACTGTGCAATGGC
GATAGCCTTCGTCATTTCATGACCAGCGTTTATGCACTGGTTAAGTGTTTCCATGAGTTTCATTCTGAAC
ATCCTTTAATCATTGCTTTGCGTTTTTTTATTAAATCTTGCAATTTACTGCAAAGCAACAACAAAATCGC
AAAGTCATCAAAAAACCGCAAAGTTGTTTAAAATAAGAGCAACACTACAAAAGGAGATAAGAAGAGCACA
TACCTCAGTCACTTATTATCACTAGCGCTCGCCGCAGCCGTGTAACCGAGCATAGCGAGCGAACTGGCGA
GGAAGCAAAGAAGAACTGTTCTGTCAGATAGCTCTTACGCTCAGCGCAAGAAGAAATATCCACCGTGGGA
AAAACTCCAGGTAGAGGTACACACGCGGATAGCCAATTCAGAGTAATAAACTGTGATAATCAACCCTCAT
CAATGATGACGAACTAACCCCCGATATCAGGTCACATGACGAAGGGAAAGAGAAGGAAATCAACTGTGAC
AAACTGCCCTCAAATTTGGCTTCCTTAAAAATTACAGTTCAAAAAGTATGAGAAAATCCATGCAGGCTGA
AGGAAACAGCAAAACTGTGACAAATTACCCTCAGTAGGTCAGAACAAATGTGACGAACCACCCTCAAATC
TGTGACAGATAACCCTCAGACTATCCTGTCGTCATGGAAGTGATATCGCGGAAGGAAAATACGATATGAG
TCGTCTGGCGGCCTTTCTTTTTCTCAATGTATGAGAGGCGCATTGGAGTTCTGCTGTTGATCTCATTAAC
ACAGACCTGCAGGAAGCGGCGGCGGAAGTCAGGCATACGCTGGTAACTTTGAGGCAGCTGGTAACGCTCT
ATGATCCAGTCGATTTTCAGAGAGACGATGCCTGAGCCATCCGGCTTACGATACTGACACAGGGATTCGT
ATAAACGCATGGCATACGGATTGGTGATTTCTTTTGTTTCACTAAGCCGAAACTGCGTAAACCGGTTCTG
TAACCCGATAAAGAAGGGAATGAGATATGGGTTGATATGTACACTGTAAAGCCCTCTGGATGGACTGTGC
GCACGTTTGATAAACCAAGGAAAAGATTCATAGCCTTTTTCATCGCCGGCATCCTCTTCAGGGCGATAAA
AAACCACTTCCTTCCCCGCGAAACTCTTCAATGCCTGCCGTATATCCTTACTGGCTTCCGCAGAGGTCAA
TCCGAATATTTCAGCATATTTAGCAACATGGATCTCGCAGATACCGTCATGTTCCTGTAGGGTGCCATCA
GATTTTCTGATCTGGTCAACGAACAGATACAGCATACGTTTTTGATCCCGGGAGAGACTATATGCCGCCT
CAGTGAGGTCGTTTGACTGGACGATTCGCGGGCTATTTTTACGTTTCTTGTGATTGATAACCGCTGTTTC
CGCCATGACAGATCCATGTGAAGTGTGACAAGTTTTTAGATTGTCACACTAAATAAAAAAGAGTCAATAA
GCAGGGATAACTTTGTGAAAAAACAGCTT
Features (pLannotate 1.2.2; 16 found; start..end, strand, type, name):
    293..903     -  rep_origin     oriV: origin of replication for the bacterial F plasmid
   1329..1673    -  CDS            resD (fragment): REDF_ECOLI - Also known as D. Protein inferred from homology: Swiss-Prot protein existence level 3. Acts as a repressor of transcription and as a site-specific resolvase that cleaves at the RfsF site. From Escherichia coli (strain K12).
   1789..1844    +  promoter       cat promoter (fragment): promoter of the E. coli cat gene encoding chloramphenicol acetyltransferase
   1982..3424    +  CDS            pSG5 Rep: replication initiator protein from the Streptomyces ghanaensis plasmid pSG5; rep
   4089..4195    -  oriT           oriT: incP origin of transfer
   4511..5311    +  CDS            ApmR: aminoglycoside 3-N-acetyltransferase type IV ; aac(3)IV; confers resistance to apramycin (Paget and Davies, 1996)
   5321..5346    +  protein_bind   FRT (mutant) (fragment): FRT site with a mutation in the core sequence (Azam et al., 1997) FLP recombinase from the Saccharomyces cerevisiae 2μ plasmid
   5555..6143    -  rep_origin     ori: high-copy-number ColE1/pMB1/pBR322/pUC origin of replication
   6314..7174    -  CDS            AmpR: β-lactamase; bla; confers resistance to ampicillin, carbenicillin, and related antibiotics
   7175..7279    -  promoter       AmpR promoter: bla
   7390..7863    -  misc_feature   sopC: sopC; centromere-like partitioning region of the bacterial F plasmid
   7936..8907    -  CDS            sopB: partitioning protein for the bacterial F plasmid; sopB
   8907..10082   -  CDS            sopA: partitioning protein for the bacterial F plasmid; sopA
  10408..10658   -  misc_feature   incC: incC; incompatibility region of the bacterial F plasmid
  10661..11416   -  CDS            repE: replication initiation protein for the bacterial F plasmid; repE
  11507..217     -  rep_origin     ori2 (across the origin): secondary origin of replication for the bacterial F plasmid; also known as oriS
