[The description below was written by a language model from this plasmid's Addgene catalogue record and pLannotate feature annotations shown in this document.]
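Description:
pCap-SG5-Apr is an empty-backbone "capture" plasmid assembled by Gibson cloning from parts of pBAC2015, pGM1190 and pUC19. It is designed as an E. coli–Streptomyces shuttle vector for picking up and carrying large stretches of bacterial DNA. No insert is recorded. The catalogue lists a backbone size of 9,558 bp, whereas the sequenced record that was annotated is 11,509 nt; the record does not explain this difference.

The feature table shows three replication systems. The BAC-derived portion contributes the F-plasmid machinery: ori2/oriS with repE and incC, the sopA/sopB/sopC partitioning system, oriV, and a fragment of resD. Together these support stable low-copy maintenance of large inserts in E. coli. A pUC-type ColE1 origin with an adjacent AmpR (β-lactamase) cassette and its promoter is also present, which is consistent with the high-copy designation in DH5alpha. The pSG5 Rep gene from the Streptomyces ghanaensis plasmid pSG5 provides the replicon for autonomous replication in actinomycete hosts.

An incP oriT allows conjugal mobilisation from an E. coli donor that supplies the transfer functions. The aac(3)IV apramycin resistance gene is the listed selection marker, and this marker is commonly used in both E. coli and Streptomyces. A partial mutant FRT site lies just downstream of it, and a fragment of the cat promoter sits upstream of pSG5 Rep.

The associated publication concerns mobilising and multiplying autologous DNA to speed natural product discovery from bacteria. That suggests use of the plasmid for capturing genomic regions such as biosynthetic gene clusters, although the record gives no details of the capture mechanism or cloning sites.
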