Addgene plasmid #227579: pCap-SG5-Apr
Purpose: (Empty Backbone) Capture plasmid with apramycin resistance and pSG5 replicon
Depositing lab: Chengzhang Fu. Depositing organization: Helmholtz-Institut für Pharmazeutische Forschung Saarland. Publication: Autologous DNA mobilization and multiplication expedite natural products discovery from bacteria. Xie F, Zhao H, Liu J, Yang X, Neuber M, Agrawal AA, Kaur A, Herrmann J, Kalinina OV, Wei X, Muller R, Fu C. Science. 2024 Dec 13;386(6727):eabq7333. doi: 10.1126/science.abq7333. Epub 2024 Dec 13. PubMed 39666857.
Backbone
  Vector backbone: pBAC2015, pGM1190, and pUC19
  Backbone size (bp): 9558
Growth in bacteria
  Bacterial resistance: Apramycin, 25 μg/mL
  Growth temperature: 37°C
  Growth strain: DH5alpha
  Copy number: High Copy
Gene/Insert
  Cloning method: Gibson Cloning
Terms and licenses: Academic/Nonprofit Terms; Industry Terms: Not Available to Industry
How to cite: pCap-SG5-Apr was a gift from Chengzhang Fu (Addgene plasmid # 227579 ; http://n2t.net/addgene:227579 ; RRID:Addgene_227579)
